Addgene plasmid #58919: pCMV HA hRB delta CDK + S811
Purpose: mammalian expression of human Rb with all Ser/Thr Cdk acceptor sites removed and S811 restored
Depositing lab: Steven Dowdy. Depositing organization: University of California, San Diego (UCSD). Publication: Cyclin D activates the Rb tumor suppressor by mono-phosphorylation. Narasimha AM, Kaulich M, Shapiro GS, Choi YJ, Sicinski P, Dowdy SF. Elife. 2014 May 29:e02872. doi: 10.7554/eLife.02872. PubMed 24876129.
Backbone
  Vector backbone: pCMV
  Backbone manufacturer: Clontech
  Vector type: Mammalian Expression
Growth in bacteria
  Bacterial resistance: Ampicillin, 100 μg/mL
  Growth temperature: 37°C
  Growth strain: DH5alpha
  Copy number: High Copy
Gene/Insert
  Gene/Insert name: Rb (alt name: retinoblastoma tumor suppressor protein)
  Species: H. sapiens (human)
  Insert size (bp): 2787
  Mutation: delta CDK* with S811 restored
  Entrez Gene: RB1 (a.k.a. OSRC, PPP1R130, RB, p105-Rb, p110-RB1, pRb, pp110)
  Promoter: CMV
  Tag / fusion protein: HA (N terminal on insert)
  Cloning method: Unknown
  Sequencing primers: 5′ CMV-F; 3′ EBV-rev
Terms and licenses: Academic/Nonprofit Terms; Industry Terms: Not Available to Industry
Depositor comments: *CDK mutations (all changed to Ala): T5, S239, S249, T252, T356, T373, S608, S612, S780, S788, S795, S807, S811, T821, T826
How to cite: pCMV HA hRB delta CDK + S811 was a gift from Steven Dowdy (Addgene plasmid # 58919 ; http://n2t.net/addgene:58919 ; RRID:Addgene_58919)
