[The description below was written by a language model from this plasmid's Addgene catalogue record.]
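Description:
pCMV HA hRB delta CDK + S811 is a mammalian expression plasmid built on the pCMV backbone (Clontech). It carries a mutant form of the human retinoblastoma tumor suppressor gene, RB1. It is maintained in bacteria as a high-copy plasmid under ampicillin selection. The record does not include a feature table, so details such as the bacterial origin, the polyadenylation signal and any mammalian selection marker are not stated.

The insert of about 2.8 kb encodes human Rb with an N-terminal HA epitope tag, which allows the exogenous protein to be detected or immunoprecipitated separately from endogenous Rb. Transcription is driven by the CMV promoter, giving strong constitutive expression in transfected mammalian cells. The coding sequence derives from a "delta CDK" allele in which the listed serine and threonine cyclin-dependent kinase acceptor sites (T5, S239, S249, T252, T356, T373, S608, S612, S780, S788, S795, S807, S811, T821 and T826) were all changed to alanine, so the protein cannot be phosphorylated by Cdks. In this version, serine 811 alone has been restored, leaving it as the only available Cdk acceptor site.

This single-site add-back design makes it possible to examine what phosphorylation at S811 alone does to Rb, without contributions from the other sites. The associated study concerns activation of Rb through mono-phosphorylation by cyclin D, and the construct fits that setting as a way to test the function of one defined mono-phosphorylated Rb isoform in mammalian cells.
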