>Addgene plasmid #58919 | pCMV HA hRB delta CDK + S811 | addgene partial sequence | sequence record 93249 | CMV-F 5'-CGCAAATGGGCGGTAGGCGTG-3'
GAACCGTCAGATCGCCTGGAGACGCCATCCACGCTGTTTTGACCTCCATAGAAGACACCGGGACCGATCC
AGCCTCCGGACTCTAGAGGATCCGGTACTAGAGGAACTGAAAAACCAGAAAGTTAACTGGTAAGTTTAGT
CTTTTTGTCTTTTATTTCAGGTCCCGGATCCGGTGGTGGTGCAAATCAAAGAACTGCTCCTCAGTGGATG
TTGCCTTTACTTCTAGGCCTGTACGGAAGTGTTACTTCTGCTCTAAAAGCTGCGGAATTGTACCCGCGGG
CCCACCATGTACCCATACGATGTTCCAGATTACGCTCTTATGGCCATGGAGGCCCGAATTCGGTCGACCC
CGCCCAAAGCCCCCCGAAAAACGGCCGCCACCGCCGCCGCTGCCGCCGCGGAACCCCCGGCACCGCCGCC
GCCGCCCCCTCCTGAGGAGGACCCAGAGCAGGACAGCGGCCCGGAGGACCTGCCTCTCGTCAGGCTTGAG
TTTGAAGAAACAGAAGAACCTGATTTTACTGCATTATGTCAGAAATTAAAGATACCAGATCATGTCAGAG
AGAGAGCTTGGTTAACTTGGGAGAAAGTTTCATCTGTGGATGGAGTATTGGGAGGTTATATTCAAAAGAA
AAAGGAACTGTGGGGAATCTGTATCTTTATTGCAGCAGTTGACCTAGATGAGATGTCGTTCACTTTTACT
GAGCTACAGA
