>Addgene plasmid #58919 | pCMV HA hRB delta CDK + S811 | addgene partial sequence | sequence record 93665 | hRb-F4 5'-ttgacacaacccagcagttc-3'
GTTTCTTGGATCACATTTTTATTAGCTAAAGGGGAAGTATTACAAATGGAAGATGATCTGGTGATTTCAT
TTCAGTTAATGCTATGTGTCCTTGACTATTTTATTAAACTCGCACCTCCCATGTTGCTCAAAGAACCATA
TAAAACAGCTGTTATACCCATTAATGGTGCACCTCGAGCACCCAGGCGAGGTCAGAACAGGAGTGCACGG
ATAGCAAAACAACTAGAAAATGATACAAGAATTATTGAAGTTCTCTGTAAAGAACATGAATGTAATATAG
ATGAGGTGAAAAATGTTTATTTCAAAAATTTTATACCTTTTATGAATTCTCTTGGACTTGTAACATCTAA
TGGACTTCCAGAGGTTGAAAATCTTTCTAAACGATACGAAGAAATTTATCTTAAAAATAAAGATCTAGAT
GCAAGATTATTTTTGGATCATGATAAAACTCTTCAGACTGATTCTATAGACAGTTTTGAAACACAGAGAG
CACCACGAAAAAGTAACCTTGATGAAGAGGTGAATGTAATTCCTCCACACGCTCCAGTTAGGACTGTTAT
GAACACTATCCAACAATTAATGATGATTTTAAATTCAGCAAGTGATCAACCTTCAGAAAATCTGATTTCC
TATTTTAACAACTGCACAGTGAATCCAAAAGAAAGTATACTGAAAAGAGTGAAGGATATAGGATACATCT
TTAAAGAGAAATTTGCTAAAGCTGTGGGACAGGGTTGTGTCGAAATTGGATCACAGCGATACAAACTTGG
AGTTCGCTTGTATTACCGAGTAATGGAATCCATGCTTAAATCAGAAGAAGAACGATTATCC
