>Addgene plasmid #58919 | pCMV HA hRB delta CDK + S811 | addgene partial sequence | sequence record 93666 | hRb-F2 5'-gtgcgctcttgaggttgtaa-3'
CTTGATTCTGGAACAGATTTGTCTTTCCCATGGATTCTGAATGTGCTTAATTTAAAAGCCTTTGATTTTT
ACAAAGTGATCGAAAGTTTTATCAAAGCAGAAGGCAACTTGACAAGAGAAATGATAAAACATTTAGAACG
ATGTGAACATCGAATCATGGAATCCCTTGCATGGCTCTCAGATTCACCTTTATTTGATCTTATTAAACAA
TCAAAGGACCGAGAAGGACCAACTGATCACCTTGAATCTGCTTGTCCTCTTAATCTTCCTCTCCAGAATA
ATCACACTGCAGCAGATATGTATCTTGCTCCTGTAAGAGCTCCAAAGAAAAAAGGTTCAACTACGCGTGT
AAATTCTACTGCAAATGCAGAGACACAAGCAACCTCAGCCTTCCAGACCCAGAAGCCATTGAAATCTACC
TCTCTTTCACTGTTTTATAAAAAAGTGTATCGGCTAGCCTATCTCCGGCTAAATACACTTTGTGAACGCC
TTCTGTCTGAGCACCCAGAATTAGAACATATCATCTGGACCCTTTTCCAGCACACCCTGCAGAATGAGTA
TGAACTCATGAGAGACAGGCATTTGGACCAAATTATGATGTGTTCCATGTATGGCATATGCAAAGTGAAG
AATATAGACCTTAAATTCAAAATCATTGTAACAGCATACAAGGATCTTCCTCATGCTGTTCAGGAGACAT
TCAAACGTGTTTTGATCAAAGAAGAGGAGTATGATTCTATTATAGTATTCTATAACTCGGTCTTCATGCA
GAGACTGAAAACAAATATTTTGCAGTATGCTTCCACCAGGCCCCCTACCTTGGCACCAATACCTCACATT
CCTCGAGCCCCTTACAAGTTTCCTAGTGCACCCTTACGGATTCCTGGAGGGAACATCTATATTGCACCC
