>Addgene plasmid #58919 | pCMV HA hRB delta CDK + S811 | addgene partial sequence | sequence record 94633 | EBV-rev 5'-GTGGTTTGTCCAAACTCATC-3'
TCATTTCTCTTCCTTGTTTGAGGTATCCATGCTATCATTCATTTTCTGCTTTTGCATTCGTGTTCGAGTA
GAAGTCATTTCTGCCAGTTTCTGCTGAAATTTGGACTCTCCTGGGAGATGTTTACTTCCATCTGCTTCAT
CTGATCCTTCAATATCAAAGCGTAGTTTTTTCAGTGGTTTAGGAGGGTTGCTTCCTTCAGCACTTCTTTT
GAGCACACGGTCGCTGTTACATACCATCTGATTTATTTTCTGGAACTTCTCAGAAGTCCCGAATGATTCA
CCAATTGATACTAAGATTCTTGATCTTGGAGCCATTTTTGTTGGTGCTGGCAGACCTTCTGAAATTTTAT
ATGGACTCTTCAGGGGTGCAATATAGATGTTCCCTCCAGGAATCCGTAAGGGTGCACTAGGAAACTTGTA
AGGGGCTCGAGGAATGTGAGGTATTGGTGCCAAGGTAGGGGGCCTGGTGGAAGCATACTGCAAAATATTT
GTTTTCAGTCTCTGCATGAAGACCGAGTTATAGAATACTATAATAGAATCATACTCCTCTTCTTTGATCA
AAACACGTTTGAATGTCTCCTGAACAGCATGAGGAAGATCCTTGTATGCTGTTACAATGATTTTGAATTT
AAGGTCTATATTCTTCACTTTGCATATGCCATACATGGAACACATCATAATTTGGTCCAAATGCCTGTCT
CTCATGAGTTCATACTCATTCTGCAGGGTGTGCTGGAAAAGGGTCCAGATGATATGTTCTAATTCTGGGT
GCTCAGACAGAAGGCGT
